>Addgene plasmid #62426 | MXS_SV40pA | depositor full sequence | sequence record 102487 | Full Sequence
CATGATATCAAACGCGTAACTCGAGTGAATGAATGACCAGAGGATCATAATCAGCCATACCACATTTGTA
GAGGTTTTACTTGCTTTAAAAAACCTCCCACACCTCCCCCTGAACCTGAAACATAAAATGAATGCAATTG
TTGTTGTTAACTTGTTTATTGCAGCTTATAATGGTTACAAATAAAGCAATAGCATCACAAATTTCACAAA
TAAAGCATTTTTTTCACTGCCCCGAGCTTCCTCGCTCACTGACTGTCGACCAATTCGGGGAAATGTGCGC
GGAACCCCTATTTGTTTATTTTTCTAAATACATTCAAATATGTATCCGCTCATGAGACAATAACCCTGAT
AAATGCTTCAATAATATTGAAAAAGGAAGAGTATGAGTATTCAACATTTCCGTGTCGCCCTTATTCCCTT
TTTTGCGGCATTTTGCCTTCCTGTTTTTGCTCACCCAGAAACGCTGGTGAAAGTAAAAGATGCTGAAGAT
CAGTTGGGTGCACGAGTGGGTTACATCGAACTGGATCTCAACAGCGGTAAGATCCTTGAGAGTTTTCGCC
CCGAAGAACGTTTTCCAATGATGAGCACTTTTAAAGTTCTGCTATGTGGCGCGGTATTATCCCGTATTGA
CGCCGGGCAAGAGCAACTCGGTCGCCGCATACACTATTCTCAGAATGACTTGGTTGAGTACTCACCAGTC
ACAGAAAAGCATCTTACGGATGGCATGACAGTAAGAGAATTATGCAGTGCTGCCATAACCATGAGTGATA
ACACTGCGGCCAACTTACTTCTGACAACGATCGGAGGACCGAAGGAGCTAACCGCTTTTTTGCACAACAT
GGGGGATCATGTAACTCGCCTTGATCGTTGGGAACCGGAGCTGAATGAAGCCATACCAAACGACGAGCGT
GACACCACGATGCCTGTAGCAATGGCAACAACGTTGCGCAAACTATTAACTGGCGAACTACTTACTCTAG
CTTCCCGGCAACAATTAATAGACTGGATGGAGGCGGATAAAGTTGCAGGACCACTTCTGCGCTCGGCCCT
TCCGGCTGGCTGGTTTATTGCTGATAAATCTGGAGCCGGTGAGCGTGGGTCTCGCGGTATCATTGCAGCA
CTGGGGCCAGATGGTAAGCCCTCCCGTATCGTAGTTATCTACACGACGGGGAGTCAGGCAACTATGGATG
AACGAAATAGACAGATCGCTGAGATAGGTGCCTCACTGATTAAGCATTGGTAACTGTCAGACCAAGTTTA
CTCATATATACTTTAGATTGATTTAAAACTTCATTTTTAATTTAAAAGGATCTAGGTGAAGATCCTTTTT
GATAATCTCATGACCAAAATCCCTTAACGTGAGTTTTCGTTCCACTGAGCGTCAGACCCCGTAGAAAAGA
TCAAAGGATCTTCTTGAGATCCTTTTTTTCTGCGCGTAATCTGCTGCTTGCAAACAAAAAAACCACCGCT
ACCAGCGGTGGTTTGTTTGCCGGATCAAGAGCTACCAACTCTTTTTCCGAAGGTAACTGGCTTCAGCAGA
GCGCAGATACCAAATACTGTTCTTCTAGTGTAGCCGTAGTTAGGCCACCACTTCAAGAACTCTGTAGCAC
CGCCTACATACCTCGCTCTGCTAATCCTGTTACCAGTGGCTGCTGCCAGTGGCGATAAGTCGTGTCTTAC
CGGGTTGGACTCAAGACGATAGTTACCGGATAAGGCGCAGCGGTCGGGCTGAACGGGGGGTTCGTGCACA
CAGCCCAGCTTGGAGCGAACGACCTACACCGAACTGAGATACCTACAGCGTGAGCTATGAGAAAGCGCCA
CGCTTCCCGAAGGGAGAAAGGCGGACAGGTATCCGGTAAGCGGCAGGGTCGGAACAGGAGAGCGCACGAG
GGAGCTTCCAGGGGGAAACGCCTGGTATCTTTATAGTCCTGTCGGGTTTCGCCACCTCTGACTTGAGCGT
CGATTTTTGTGATGCTCGTCAGGGGGGCGGAGCCTATGGAAAAACGCCAGCAACGCGGCCTTTTTACGGT
TCCTGGCCTTTTGCTGGCCTTTTGCTCACATGTTCTTTCCTGCGTTATCCCCTGATTCTGTGGATAACCG
TATTACCGCCTTTGAGTGAGCTGATACCGCTCGCCGCAGCCGAACGACCGAGCGCAGCGAGTCAGTGAGC
Features (pLannotate 1.2.2; 5 found; start..end, strand, type, name):
     43..126     +  CDS            large T antigen (fragment): large T antigen from SV40 (simian virus 40)
    149..230     +  polyA_signal   SV40 poly(A) signal: SV40 polyadenylation signal
    278..382     +  promoter       AmpR promoter: bla
    383..1243    +  CDS            AmpR: β-lactamase; bla; confers resistance to ampicillin, carbenicillin, and related antibiotics
   1414..2002    +  rep_origin     ori: high-copy-number ColE1/pMB1/pBR322/pUC origin of replication
