[The description below was written by a language model from this plasmid's Addgene catalogue record and pLannotate feature annotations shown in this document.]
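Description:
MXS_SV40pA is a small synthetic-biology part plasmid from the MXS-chaining cloning platform, a modular system for assembling expression constructs used in imaging and flow cytometry experiments in mammalian cells. It is built on the minimal MXS_chaining backbone (about 1.9 kb; the full sequence record is 2,170 nt), which contains little beyond what is needed for maintenance in E. coli. This consists of a high-copy ColE1/pUC-type origin of replication and a β-lactamase gene driven by its native bla promoter, conferring ampicillin resistance. The annotated features include no mammalian selection marker, promoter or reporter, so the plasmid is a storage and donor vector for a single building block rather than an expression construct in its own right.

The payload is a 247 bp SV40 polyadenylation module cloned between MluI and SalI sites, both of which remain intact. The feature table places the SV40 poly(A) signal just downstream of a short stretch annotated as a fragment of the SV40 large T antigen coding sequence. That fragment most likely reflects viral sequence flanking the polyadenylation region and carried along with it, not a functional open reading frame. When placed downstream of a coding sequence, the element directs cleavage and polyadenylation of the transcript, terminating and stabilising mRNAs in mammalian cells. The preserved flanking restriction sites presumably allow the terminator to be excised and joined to other MXS modules, such as promoters, coding sequences and tags, to build complete expression cassettes, although the record itself does not spell out the chaining scheme.
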