Addgene plasmid #62426: MXS_SV40pA
Purpose: MXS_chaining vector with SV40pA
Depositing lab: Pierre Neveu. Depositing organization: European Molecular Biology Laboratory (EMBL), Heidelberg. Publication: MXS-Chaining: A Highly Efficient Cloning Platform for Imaging and Flow Cytometry Approaches in Mammalian Systems. Sladitschek HL, Neveu PA. PLoS One. 2015 Apr 24;10(4):e0124958. doi: 10.1371/journal.pone.0124958. eCollection 2015. PONE-D-15-01385 PubMed 25909630.
Backbone
  Vector backbone: MXS_chaining vector
  Backbone manufacturer: Neveu lab, Addgene plasmid #62394
  Backbone size w/o insert (bp): 1945
  Vector type: Synthetic Biology
Growth in bacteria
  Bacterial resistance: Ampicillin, 100 μg/mL
  Growth temperature: 37°C
  Growth strain: Mach1
  Copy number: High Copy
Gene/Insert
  Gene/Insert name: SV40 poly A
  Species: Synthetic
  Insert size (bp): 247
  Cloning method: Restriction Enzyme; 5′ cloning site MluI (not destroyed); 3′ cloning site SalI (not destroyed)
  Sequencing primers: 5′ TTACCGCCTTTGAGTGAG; 3′ TTGTCTCATGAGCGGATAC
Terms and licenses: Academic/Nonprofit Terms; Industry Terms: Not Available to Industry
How to cite: MXS_SV40pA was a gift from Pierre Neveu (Addgene plasmid # 62426 ; http://n2t.net/addgene:62426 ; RRID:Addgene_62426)
