>Addgene plasmid #62426 | MXS_SV40pA | addgene partial sequence | sequence record 104711 | pBR322ori-F 5'-GGGAAACGCCTGGTATCTTT-3'
GTGATGCTCGTCAGGGGGGCGGAGCCTATGGAAAAACGCCAGCAACGCGGCCTTTTTACGGTTCCTGGCC
TTTTGCTGGCCTTTTGCTCACATGTTCTTTCCTGCGTTATCCCCTGATTCTGTGGATAACCGTATTACCG
CCTTTGAGTGAGCTGATACCGCTCGCCGCAGCCGAACGACCGAGCGCAGCGAGTCAGTGAGCCATGATAT
CAAACGCGTAACTCGAGTGAATGAATGACCAGAGGATCATAATCAGCCATACCACATTTGTAGAGGTTTT
ACTTGCTTTAAAAAACCTCCCACACCTCCCCCTGAACCTGAAACATAAAATGAATGCAATTGTTGTTGTT
AACTTGTTTATTGCAGCTTATAATGGTTACAAATAAAGCAATAGCATCACAAATTTCACAAATAAAGCAT
TTTTTTCACTGCCCCGAGCTTCCTCGCTCACTGACTGTCGACCAATTCGGGGAAATGTGCGCGGAACCCC
TATTTGTTTATTTTTCTAAATACATTCAAATATGTATCCGCTCATGAGACAATAACCCTGATAAATGCTT
CAATAATATTGAAAAAGGAAGAGTATGAGTATTCAACATTTCCGTGTCGCCCTTATTCCCTTTTTTGCGG
CATTTTGCCTTCCTGTTTTTGCTCACCCAGAAACGCTGGTGAAAGTAAAAGATGCTGAAGATCAGTTGGG
TGCACGAGTGGGTTACATCG
