>Addgene plasmid #62426 | MXS_SV40pA | addgene partial sequence | sequence record 104713 | AmpSeq-F 5'-ctcatgagcggatacatatttgaa-3'
GAATTGGTCGACAGTCAGTGAGCGAGGAAGCTCGGGGCAGTGAAAAAAATGCTTTATTTGTGAAATTTGT
GATGCTATTGCTTTATTTGTAACCATTATAAGCTGCAATAAACAAGTTAACAACAACAATTGCATTCATT
TTATGTTTCAGGTTCAGGGGGAGGTGTGGGAGGTTTTTTAAAGCAAGTAAAACCTCTACAAATGTGGTAT
GGCTGATTATGATCCTCTGGTCATTCATTCACTCGAGTTACGCGTTTGATATCATGGCTCACTGACTCGC
TGCGCTCGGTCGTTCGGCTGCGGCGAGCGGTATCAGCTCACTCAAAGGCGGTAATACGGTTATCCACAGA
ATCAGGGGATAACGCAGGAAAGAACATGTGAGCAAAAGGCCAGCAAAAGGCCAGGAACCGTAAAAAGGCC
GCGTTGCTGGCGTTTTTCCATAGGCTCCGCCCCCCTGACGAGCATCACAAAAATCGACGCTCAAGTCAGA
GGTGGCGAAACCCGACAGGACTATAAAGATACCAGGCGTTTCCCCCTGGAAGCTCCCTCGTGCGCTCTCC
TGTTCCGACCCTGCCGCTTACCGGATACCTGTCCGCCTTTCTCCCTTCGGGAAGCGTGGCGCTTTCTCAT
AGCTCACGCTGTAGGTATCTCAGTTCGGTGTAGGTCGTTCGCTCCAAGCTGGGCTGTGTGCACG
